>Addgene plasmid #142420 | TFORF2420 | addgene full sequence | sequence record 397160 | Addgene NGS Result
TTAATGTAGTCTTATGCAATACTCTTGTAGTCTTGCAACATGGTAACGATGAGTTAGCAACATGCCTTAC
AAGGAGAGAAAAAGCACCGTGCATGCCGATTGGTGGAAGTAAGGTGGTACGATCGTGCCTTATTAGGAAG
GCAACAGACGGGTCTGACATGGATTGGACGAACCACTGAATTGCCGCATTGCAGAGATATTGTATTTAAG
TGCCTAGCTCGATACATAAACGGGTCTCTCTGGTTAGACCAGATCTGAGCCTGGGAGCTCTCTGGCTAAC
TAGGGAACCCACTGCTTAAGCCTCAATAAAGCTTGCCTTGAGTGCTTCAAGTAGTGTGTGCCCGTCTGTT
GTGTGACTCTGGTAACTAGAGATCCCTCAGACCCTTTTAGTCAGTGTGGAAAATCTCTAGCAGTGGCGCC
CGAACAGGGACTTGAAAGCGAAAGGGAAACCAGAGGAGCTCTCTCGACGCAGGACTCGGCTTGCTGAAGC
GCGCACGGCAAGAGGCGAGGGGCGGCGACTGGTGAGTACGCCAAAAATTTTGACTAGCGGAGGCTAGAAG
GAGAGAGATGGGTGCGAGAGCGTCAGTATTAAGCGGGGGAGAATTAGATCGCGATGGGAAAAAATTCGGT
TAAGGCCAGGGGGAAAGAAAAAATATAAATTAAAACATATAGTATGGGCAAGCAGGGAGCTAGAACGATT
CGCAGTTAATCCTGGCCTGTTAGAAACATCAGAAGGCTGTAGACAAATACTGGGACAGCTACAACCATCC
CTTCAGACAGGATCAGAAGAACTTAGATCATTATATAATACAGTAGCAACCCTCTATTGTGTGCATCAAA
GGATAGAGATAAAAGACACCAAGGAAGCTTTAGACAAGATAGAGGAAGAGCAAAACAAAAGTAAGACCAC
CGCACAGCAAGCGGCCGCTGATCTTCAGACCTGGAGGAGGAGATATGAGGGACAATTGGAGAAGTGAATT
ATATAAATATAAAGTAGTAAAAATTGAACCATTAGGAGTAGCACCCACCAAGGCAAAGAGAAGAGTGGTG
CAGAGAGAAAAAAGAGCAGTGGGAATAGGAGCTTTGTTCCTTGGGTTCTTGGGAGCAGCAGGAAGCACTA
TGGGCGCAGCGTCAATGACGCTGACGGTACAGGCCAGACAATTATTGTCTGGTATAGTGCAGCAGCAGAA
CAATTTGCTGAGGGCTATTGAGGCGCAACAGCATCTGTTGCAACTCACAGTCTGGGGCATCAAGCAGCTC
CAGGCAAGAATCCTGGCTGTGGAAAGATACCTAAAGGATCAACAGCTCCTGGGGATTTGGGGTTGCTCTG
GAAAACTCATTTGCACCACTGCTGTGCCTTGGAATGCTAGTTGGAGTAATAAATCTCTGGAACAGATTTG
GAATCACACGACCTGGATGGAGTGGGACAGAGAAATTAACAATTACACAAGCTTAATACACTCCTTAATT
GAAGAATCGCAAAACCAGCAAGAAAAGAATGAACAAGAATTATTGGAATTAGATAAATGGGCAAGTTTGT
GGAATTGGTTTAACATAACAAATTGGCTGTGGTATATAAAATTATTCATAATGATAGTAGGAGGCTTGGT
AGGTTTAAGAATAGTTTTTGCTGTACTTTCTATAGTGAATAGAGTTAGGCAGGGATATTCACCATTATCG
TTTCAGACCCACCTCCCAACCCCGAGGGGACCCATGCATTGCATCTCAATTAGTCAGCAACCAGGTGTGG
AAAGTCCCCAGGCTCCCCAGCAGGCAGAAGTATGCAAAGCATGCGTCTCAATTAGTCAGCAACCATAGTC
CCGCCCCTAACTCCGCCCATCCCGCCCCTAACTCCGCCCAGTTCCGCCCATTCTCCGCCCCATGGCTGAC
TAATTTTTTTTATTTATGCAGAGGCCGAGGCCGCCTCGGCCTCTGAGCTATTCCAGAAGTAGTGAGGAGG
CTTTTTTGGAGGCCTAGGCTTTTGCAAAAAGCTTTCTAGAGGTACCACCGGAGCTTACCATGACCGAGTA
CAAGCCCACGGTGCGCCTCGCCACCCGCGACGACGTCCCCAGGGCCGTACGCACCCTCGCCGCCGCGTTC
GCCGACTACCCCGCCACGCGCCACACCGTCGATCCGGACCGCCACATCGAGCGGGTCACCGAGCTGCAAG
AACTCTTCCTCACGCGCGTCGGGCTCGACATCGGCAAGGTGTGGGTCGCGGACGACGGCGCCGCCGTGGC
GGTCTGGACCACGCCGGAGAGCGTCGAAGCGGGGGCGGTGTTCGCCGAGATCGGCCCGCGCATGGCCGAG
TTGAGCGGTTCCCGGCTGGCCGCGCAGCAACAGATGGAAGGCCTCCTGGCGCCGCACCGGCCCAAGGAGC
CCGCGTGGTTCCTGGCCACCGTCGGCGTCTCGCCCGACCACCAGGGCAAGGGTCTGGGCAGCGCCGTCGT
GCTCCCCGGAGTGGAGGCGGCCGAGCGCGCCGGGGTGCCCGCCTTCCTGGAGACCTCCGCGCCCCGCAAC
CTCCCCTTCTACGAGCGGCTCGGCTTCACCGTCACCGCCGACGTCGAGGTGCCCGAAGGACCGCGCACCT
GGTGCATGACCCGCAAGCCCGGTGCCAGTTAACGAATTCTAGATCTTGAGACAAATGGCAGTATTCATCC
ACAATTTTAAAAGAAAAGGGGGGATTGGGGGGTACAGTGCAGGGGAAAGAATAGTAGACATAATAGCAAC
AGACATACAAACTAAAGAATTACAAAAACAAATTACAAAAATTCAAAATTTTCGGGTTTATTACAGGGAC
AGCAGAGATCCACTTTGGCGCCGGCTCGAGGCCTGCAGGTGCAAAGATGGATAAAGTTTTAAACAGAGAG
GAATCTTTGCAGCTAATGGACCTTCTAGGTCTTGAAAGGAGTGGGAATTGGCTCCGGTGCCCGTCAGTGG
GCAGAGCGCACATCGCCCACAGTCCCCGAGAAGTTGGGGGGAGGGGTCGGCAATTGAACCGGTGCCTAGA
GAAGGTGGCGCGGGGTAAACTGGGAAAGTGATGTCGTGTACTGGCTCCGCCTTTTTCCCGAGGGTGGGGG
AGAACCGTATATAAGTGCAGTAGTCGCCGTGAACGTTCTTTTTCGCAACGGGTTTGCCGCCAGAACACAG
GTAAGTGCCGTGTGTGGTTCCCGCGGGCCTGGCCTCTTTACGGGTTATGGCCCTTGCGTGCCTTGAATTA
CTTCCACCTGGCTGCAGTACGTGATTCTTGATCCCGAGCTTCGGGTTGGAAGTGGGTGGGAGAGTTCGAG
GCCTTGCGCTTAAGGAGCCCCTTCGCCTCGTGCTTGAGTTGAGGCCTGGCCTGGGCGCTGGGGCCGCCGC
GTGCGAATCTGGTGGCACCTTCGCGCCTGTCTCGCTGCTTTCGATAAGTCTCTAGCCATTTAAAATTTTT
GATGACCTGCTGCGACGCTTTTTTTCTGGCAAGATAGTCTTGTAAATGCGGGCCAAGATCTGCACACTGG
TATTTCGGTTTTTGGGGCCGCGGGCGGCGACGGGGCCCGTGCGTCCCAGCGCACATGTTCGGCGAGGCGG
GGCCTGCGAGCGCGGCCACCGAGAATCGGACGGGGGTAGTCTCAAGCTGGCCGGCCTGCTCTGGTGCCTG
GCCTCGCGCCGCCGTGTATCGCCCCGCCCTGGGCGGCAAGGCTGGCCCGGTCGGCACCAGTTGCGTGAGC
GGAAAGATGGCCGCTTCCCGGCCCTGCTGCAGGGAGCTCAAAATGGAGGACGCGGCGCTCGGGAGAGCGG
GCGGGTGAGTCACCCACACAAAGGAAAAGGGCCTTTCCGTCCTCAGCCGTCGCTTCATGTGACTCCACGG
AGTACCGGGCGCCGTCCAGGCACCTCGATTAGTTCTCGAGCTTTTGGAGTACGTCGTCTTTAGGTTGGGG
GGAGGGGTTTTATGCGATGGAGTTTCCCCACACTGAGTGGGTGGAGACTGAAGTTAGGCCAGCTTGGCAC
TTGATGTAATTCTCCTTGGAATTTGCCCTTTTTGAGTTTGGATCTTGGTTCATTCTCAAGCCTCAGACAG
TGGTTCAAAGTTTTTTTCTTCCATTTCAGGTGTCGTGAGGCTAGCACCGCCACCATGCATTCACTAGAGA
AAGTGACTTTTGAAGATGTAGCTATTGACTTCACCCAGGAAGAGTGGGACATGATGGACACATCCAAAAG
AAAGCTGTACAGAGATGTGATGCTGGAAAATATCAGTCACCTGGTGTCCCTCGGGTACCAGATAAGCAAA
TCCTATATAATTTTGCAGCTGGAGCAAGGAAAAGAGCTGTGGTGGGAAGGAAGAGTATTTCTTCAAGACC
AGAATCCAGACAGGGAAAGTGCCCTTAAGAAAAAACACATGATATCCATGCATCCTATCATCAGAAAAGA
CACATCCACCAGTATGACAATGGAGAACTCTCTCATTCTGGAGGATCCTTTTGAATATAATGATTCGGGA
GAAGATTGCACTCACAGTTCCACAATAACTCAGTGTTTGTTAACTCACAGTGGAAAGAAACCCTGTGTCA
GCAAACAGTGTGGAAAATCCCTTCGTAATCTTTTGTCCCCTAAACCACGTAAACAAATTCATACTAAAGG
TAAATCATATCAATGTAATCTATGTGAAAAGGCCTATACTAATTGCTTTTACCTTAGACGGCACAAGATG
ACTCACACTGGAGAGAGGCCATATGCATGTCATCTATGTGGAAAAGCCTTCACTCAGTGTTCTCACCTTA
GAAGACATGAGAAAACTCACACGGGAGAGAGACCATATAAGTGTCATCAATGTGGGAAAGCCTTTATTCA
ATCCTTTAACCTTCGAAGACATGAGAGAACTCACCTTGGACAAAAGTGTTATGAATGTGATAAAAGTGGG
AAAGCCTTTAGTCAAAGCTCTGGCTTTAGAGGAAACAAAATAATTCACATTGGAGAGAAACCACCTGCTT
GTCTTCTATGTGGGAAGGCCTTCAGTCTGTCCTCCGACCTTAGATAGTAATGAACTAGTCCGTAACTTGA
AAGTATTTCGATTTCTTGGCTTTATATATCTTGTGGAAAGGACGACGCTAAGCCAAGATTGGATTCAAGA
CGCGTTAAGTCGACAATCAACCTCTGGATTACAAAATTTGTGAAAGATTGACTGGTATTCTTAACTATGT
TGCTCCTTTTACGCTATGTGGATACGCTGCTTTAATGCCTTTGTATCATGCTATTGCTTCCCGTATGGCT
TTCATTTTCTCCTCCTTGTATAAATCCTGGTTGCTGTCTCTTTATGAGGAGTTGTGGCCCGTTGTCAGGC
AACGTGGCGTGGTGTGCACTGTGTTTGCTGACGCAACCCCCACTGGTTGGGGCATTGCCACCACCTGTCA
GCTCCTTTCCGGGACTTTCGCTTTCCCCCTCCCTATTGCCACGGCGGAACTCATCGCCGCCTGCCTTGCC
CGCTGCTGGACAGGGGCTCGGCTGTTGGGCACTGACAATTCCGTGGTGTTGTCGGGGAAATCATCGTCCT
TTCCTTGGCTGCTCGCCTGTGTTGCCACCTGGATTCTGCGCGGGACGTCCTTCTGCTACGTCCCTTCGGC
CCTCAATCCAGCGGACCTTCCTTCCCGCGGCCTGCTGCCGGCTCTGCGGCCTCTTCCGCGTCTTCGCCTT
CGCCCTCAGACGAGTCGGATCTCCCTTTGGGCCGCCTCCCCGCGTCGACTTTAAGACCAATGACTTACAA
GGCAGCTGTAGATCTTAGCCACTTTTTAAAAGAAAAGGGGGGACTGGAAGGGCTAATTCACTCCCAACGA
AGACAAGATCTGCTTTTTGCTTGTACTGGGTCTCTCTGGTTAGACCAGATCTGAGCCTGGGAGCTCTCTG
GCTAACTAGGGAACCCACTGCTTAAGCCTCAATAAAGCTTGCCTTGAGTGCTTCAAGTAGTGTGTGCCCG
TCTGTTGTGTGACTCTGGTAACTAGAGATCCCTCAGACCCTTTTAGTCAGTGTGGAAAATCTCTAGCAGT
ACGTATAGTAGTTCATGTCATCTTATTATTCAGTATTTATAACTTGCAAAGAAATGAATATCAGAGAGTG
AGAGGAACTTGTTTATTGCAGCTTATAATGGTTACAAATAAAGCAATAGCATCACAAATTTCACAAATAA
AGCATTTTTTTCACTGCATTCTAGTTGTGGTTTGTCCAAACTCATCAATGTATCTTATCATGTCTGGCTC
TAGCTATCCCGCCCCTAACTCCGCCCATCCCGCCCCTAACTCCGCCCAGTTCCGCCCATTCTCCGCCCCA
TGGCTGACTAATTTTTTTTATTTATGCAGAGGCCGAGGCCGCCTCGGCCTCTGAGCTATTCCAGAAGTAG
TGAGGAGGCTTTTTTGGAGGCCTAGGGACGTACCCAATTCGCCCTATAGTGAGTCGTATTACGCGCGCTC
ACTGGCCGTCGTTTTACAACGTCGTGACTGGGAAAACCCTGGCGTTACCCAACTTAATCGCCTTGCAGCA
CATCCCCCTTTCGCCAGCTGGCGTAATAGCGAAGAGGCCCGCACCGATCGCCCTTCCCAACAGTTGCGCA
GCCTGAATGGCGAATGGG
[124 nt withheld, positions 6599-6722]
C
[91 nt withheld, positions 6724-6814]
A
[49 nt withheld, positions 6816-6864]
CCTTTGACGTTGGAGTCCACGTTCTTT
[37 nt withheld, positions 6892-6928]
ACCCTATCTCGGTCTATTCTTTTGATTTATAAGGGATTTTGCCGATTTCGGCCTATTGGTTAAAAAATGA
GCTGATTTAACAAAAATTTAACGCGAATTTTAACAAAATATTAACGCTTACAATTTAGGTGGCACTTTTC
GGGGAAATGTGCGCGGAACCCCTATTTGTTTATTTTTCTAAATACATTCAAATATGTATCCGCTCATGAG
ACAATAACCCTGATAAATGCTTCAATAATATTGAAAAAGGAAGAGTATGAGTATTCAACATTTCCGTGTC
GCCCTTATTCCCTTTTTTGCGGCATTTTGCCTTCCTGTTTTTGCTCACCCAGAAACGCTGGTGAAAGTAA
AAGATGCTGAAGATCAGTTGGGTGCACGAGTGGGTTACATCGAACTGGATCTCAACAGCGGTAAGATCCT
TGAGAGTTTTCGCCCCGAAGAACGTTTTCCAATGATGAGCACTTTTAAAGTTCTGCTATGTGGCGCGGTA
TTATCCCGTATTGACGCCGGGCAAGAGCAACTCGGTCGCCGCATACACTATTCTCAGAATGACTTGGTTG
AGTACTCACCAGTCACAGAAAAGCATCTTACGGATGGCATGACAGTAAGAGAATTATGCAGTGCTGCCAT
AACCATGAGTGATAACACTGCGGCCAACTTACTTCTGACAACGATCGGAGGACCGAAGGAGCTAACCGCT
TTTTTGCACAACATGGGGGATCATGTAACTCGCCTTGATCGTTGGGAACCGGAGCTGAATGAAGCCATAC
CAAACGACGAGCGTGACACCACGATGCCTGTAGCAATGGCAACAACGTTGCGCAAACTATTAACTGGCGA
ACTACTTACTCTAGCTTCCCGGCAACAATTAATAGACTGGATGGAGGCGGATAAAGTTGCAGGACCACTT
CTGCGCTCGGCCCTTCCGGCTGGCTGGTTTATTGCTGATAAATCTGGAGCCGGTGAGCGTGGGTCTCGCG
GTATCATTGCAGCACTGGGGCCAGATGGTAAGCCCTCCCGTATCGTAGTTATCTACACGACGGGGAGTCA
GGCAACTATGGATGAACGAAATAGACAGATCGCTGAGATAGGTGCCTCACTGATTAAGCATTGGTAACTG
TCAGACCAAGTTTACTCATATATACTTTAGATTGATTTAAAACTTCATTTTTAATTTAAAAGGATCTAGG
TGAAGATCCTTTTTGATAATCTCATGACCAAAATCCCTTAACGTGAGTTTTCGTTCCACTGAGCGTCAGA
CCCCGTAGAAAAGATCAAAGGATCTTCTTGAGATCCTTTTTTTCTGCGCGTAATCTGCTGCTTGCAAACA
AAAAAACCACCGCTACCAGCGGTGGTTTGTTTGCCGGATCAAGAGCTACCAACTCTTTTTCCGAAGGTAA
CTGGCTTCAGCAGAGCGCAGATACCAAATACTGTTCTTCTAGTGTAGCCGTAGTTAGGCCACCACTTCAA
GAACTCTGTAGCACCGCCTACATACCTCGCTCTGCTAATCCTGTTACCAGTGGCTGCTGCCAGTGGCGAT
AAGTCGTGTCTTACCGGGTTGGACTCAAGACGATAGTTACCGGATAAGGCGCAGCGGTCGGGCTGAACGG
GGGGTTCGTGCACACAGCCCAGCTTGGAGCGAACGACCTACACCGAACTGAGATACCTACAGCGTGAGCT
ATGAGAAAGCGCCACGCTTCCCGAAGGGAGAAAGGCGGACAGGTATCCGGTAAGCGGCAGGGTCGGAACA
GGAGAGCGCACGAGGGAGCTTCCAGGGGGAAACGCCTGGTATCTTTATAGTCCTGTCGGGTTTCGCCACC
TCTGACTTGAGCGTCGATTTTTGTGATGCTCGTCAGGGGGGCGGAGCCTATGGAAAAACGCCAGCAACGC
GGCCTTTTTACGGTTCCTGGCCTTTTGCTGGCCTTTTGCTCACATGTTCTTTCCTGCGTTATCCCCTGAT
TCTGTGGATAACCGTATTACCGCCTTTGAGTGAGCTGATACCGCTCGCCGCAGCCGAACGACCGAGCGCA
GCGAGTCAGTGAGCGAGGAAGCGGAAGAGCGCCCAATACGCAAACCGCCTCTCCCCGCGCGTTGGCCGAT
TCATTAATGCAGCTGGCACGACAGGTTTCCCGACTGGAAAGCGGGCAGTGAGCGCAACGCAATTAATGTG
AGTTAGCTCACTCATTAGGCACCCCAGGCTTTACACTTTATGCTTCCGGCTCGTATGTTGTGTGGAATTG
TGAGCGGATAACAATTTCACACAGGAAACAGCTATGACCATGATTACGCCAAGCGCGCAATTAACCCTCA
CTAAAGGGAACAAAAGCTGGAGCTGCAAGC
Features (pLannotate 1.2.2; 31 found; start..end, strand, type, name):
      5..231     +  promoter       RSV promoter: Rous sarcoma virus enhancer/promoter
    232..412     +  LTR            5' LTR (truncated): truncated 5' long terminal repeat (LTR) from HIV-1
    459..584     +  misc_feature   HIV-1 Ψ: packaging signal of human immunodeficiency virus type 1
    568..931     +  CDS            HIV-1 gag (fragment): gag protein from human immunodeficiency virus 1; gag
   1077..1310    +  misc_feature   RRE: The Rev response element (RRE) of HIV-1 allows for Rev-dependent mRNA export from the nucleus to the cytoplasm.
   1687..1713    +  CDS            Rev (fragment): human immunodeficiency virus 1 (HIV-1) Rev protein; rev; enhances nuclear export of unspliced and incompletely spliced viral mRNAs
   1720..1743    +  promoter       SV40 promoter (fragment): SV40 early promoter
   1744..1815    +  promoter       SV40 promoter (fragment): SV40 enhancer and early promoter
   1839..1974    +  rep_origin     SV40 ori: SV40 origin of replication
   2020..2616    +  CDS            PuroR (fragment): puromycin N-acetyltransferase; pac from Streptomyces; confers resistance to puromycin
   2665..2782    +  misc_feature   cPPT/CTS: central polypurine tract and central termination sequence of HIV-1
   2847..2913    +  CDS            small t antigen (fragment): SV40 (simian virus 40) small t antigen
   2920..4098    +  promoter       EF-1α promoter: strong constitutive promoter for human elongation factor EF-1α
   4115..4684    +  CDS            ZNF705D (fragment): Z705D_HUMAN - Experimental evidence at protein level: Swiss-Prot protein existence level 1. May be involved in transcriptional regulation. From Homo sapiens (Human).
   5030..5083    +  promoter       U6 promoter (fragment): RNA polymerase III promoter for human U6 snRNA
   5125..5713    +  misc_feature   WPRE: woodchuck hepatitis virus posttranscriptional regulatory element
   5764..5783    +  misc_feature   cPPT/CTS (fragment): central polypurine tract and central termination sequence of HIV-1
   5785..6018    +  LTR            3' LTR (ΔU3): self-inactivating 3' long terminal repeat (LTR) from HIV-1
   6096..6217    +  polyA_signal   SV40 poly(A) signal: SV40 polyadenylation signal
   6257..6392    +  rep_origin     SV40 ori: SV40 origin of replication
   6413..6431    -  promoter       T7 promoter: promoter for bacteriophage T7 RNA polymerase
   6439..6594    +  CDS            lacZα (fragment): LacZα fragment of β-galactosidase; lacZ fragment
   6599..7027    +  rep_origin     f1 ori (sequence partly withheld): f1 bacteriophage origin of replication; arrow indicates direction of (+) strand synthesis
   7080..7184    +  promoter       AmpR promoter: bla
   7185..8045    +  CDS            AmpR: β-lactamase; bla; confers resistance to ampicillin, carbenicillin, and related antibiotics
   8216..8804    +  rep_origin     ori: high-copy-number ColE1/pMB1/pBR322/pUC origin of replication
   8987..9079    +  CDS            lacI (fragment): lac repressor; lacI; The lac repressor binds to the lac operator to inhibit transcription in E. coli. This inhibition can be relieved by adding lactose or isopropyl-β-D-thiogalactopyranoside (IPTG).
   9092..9113    +  protein_bind   CAP binding site: CAP binding activates transcription in the presence of cAMP. E. coli catabolite activator protein
   9128..9158    +  promoter       lac promoter: promoter for the E. coli lac operon
   9166..9182    +  protein_bind   lac operator: The lac repressor binds to the lac operator to inhibit transcription in E. coli. This inhibition can be relieved by adding lactose or isopropyl-β-D-thiogalactopyranoside (IPTG). lac repressor encoded by lacI
   9227..9245    +  promoter       T3 promoter: promoter for bacteriophage T3 RNA polymerase
