[The description below was written by a language model from this plasmid's Addgene catalogue record and pLannotate feature annotations shown in this document.]
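Description:
TFORF2420 is a lentiviral mammalian expression plasmid built on the pLX_TRC317 backbone. It carries the human zinc-finger transcription factor ZNF705B as an open reading frame of about 1 kb, and the sequenced plasmid is 9,268 nt. It belongs to a barcoded transcription factor ORF collection in which each clone has a unique 24-bp barcode, so that individual factors can be identified by sequencing in pooled overexpression screens such as directed differentiation studies. In bacteria it replicates from a high-copy ColE1/pUC-type origin and is selected with ampicillin through the bla gene. An f1 origin and residual lac and T7/T3 cloning-vector elements are also present. The depositor notes that the plasmid can recombine.

The viral portion is a self-inactivating HIV-1 design. An RSV promoter is fused to a truncated 5' LTR and drives genomic RNA production in packaging cells. It is followed by the Ψ packaging signal with a gag fragment, the RRE for Rev-dependent nuclear export, a cPPT/CTS, a WPRE to enhance transcript expression, and a ΔU3 3' LTR, with an SV40 polyadenylation signal downstream. Within the provirus, an SV40 early promoter drives puromycin N-acetyltransferase for selecting transduced cells. The strong constitutive EF-1α promoter drives the transcription factor ORF.

The automated annotation labels part of the ORF as a ZNF705D fragment, which probably reflects similarity between related family members rather than a different insert, since the catalogue entry and reference transcripts specify ZNF705B. The barcode itself is not annotated in the feature table. No epitope tag or reporter is recorded.
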