Addgene plasmid #142420: TFORF2420
Purpose: Lentiviral vector for overexpressing transcription factor ORFs with unique 24-bp barcodes. Barcodes facilitate identification of transcription factors in pooled screens.
Depositing lab: Feng Zhang. Depositing organization: Broad Institute. Publication: A transcription factor atlas of directed differentiation. Joung J, Ma S, Tay T, Geiger-Schuller KR, Kirchgatterer PC, Verdine VK, Guo B, Arias-Garcia MA, Allen WE, Singh A, Kuksenko O, Abudayyeh OO, Gootenberg JS, Fu Z, Macrae RK, Buenrostro JD, Regev A, Zhang F. Cell. 2023 Jan 5;186(1):209-229.e26. doi: 10.1016/j.cell.2022.11.026. PubMed 36608654.
Backbone
  Vector backbone: pLX_TRC317
  Backbone manufacturer: Broad Institute Genetic Perturbation Platform
  Backbone size w/o insert (bp): 8264
  Vector type: Mammalian Expression, Lentiviral
  Selectable markers: Puromycin
Growth in bacteria
  Bacterial resistance: Ampicillin, 100 μg/mL
  Growth temperature: 37°C
  Growth strain: NEB Stable
  Copy number: High Copy
Gene/Insert
  Gene/Insert name: ZNF705B
  Species: H. sapiens (human)
  Insert size (bp): 1004
  Entrez Gene: ZNF705B
  Promoter: EF1a
  Cloning method: Unknown
  Sequencing primers: 5′ GGGTGGAGACTGAAGTTAGGCCAG; 3′ CACATAGCGTAAAAGGAGCAACATAG
Terms and licenses: Academic/Nonprofit Terms; Industry Terms: Not Available to Industry
Depositor comments: NM_001193630,ENST00000400120 . The transcription factor ORF portion of this plasmid was synthesized by Genewiz. Please test multiple small colonies in case of plasmid recombination. To make this collection available in a timely manner, a portion of this collection was not fully sequenced by Addgene. If an Addgene verified full plasmid sequence is not available, please contact us prior to placing an order to request the full sequence.
How to cite: TFORF2420 was a gift from Feng Zhang (Addgene plasmid # 142420 ; http://n2t.net/addgene:142420 ; RRID:Addgene_142420)
