>Addgene plasmid #142420 | TFORF2420 | depositor partial sequence | sequence record 279398 | Insert
ACCGCCACCATGCATTCACTAGAGAAAGTGACTTTTGAAGATGTAGCTATTGACTTCACCCAGGAAGAGT
GGGACATGATGGACACATCCAAAAGAAAGCTGTACAGAGATGTGATGCTGGAAAATATCAGTCACCTGGT
GTCCCTCGGGTACCAGATAAGCAAATCCTATATAATTTTGCAGCTGGAGCAAGGAAAAGAGCTGTGGTGG
GAAGGAAGAGTATTTCTTCAAGACCAGAATCCAGACAGGGAAAGTGCCCTTAAGAAAAAACACATGATAT
CCATGCATCCTATCATCAGAAAAGACACATCCACCAGTATGACAATGGAGAACTCTCTCATTCTGGAGGA
TCCTTTTGAATATAATGATTCGGGAGAAGATTGCACTCACAGTTCCACAATAACTCAGTGTTTGTTAACT
CACAGTGGAAAGAAACCCTGTGTCAGCAAACAGTGTGGAAAATCCCTTCGTAATCTTTTGTCCCCTAAAC
CACGTAAACAAATTCATACTAAAGGTAAATCATATCAATGTAATCTATGTGAAAAGGCCTATACTAATTG
CTTTTACCTTAGACGGCACAAGATGACTCACACTGGAGAGAGGCCATATGCATGTCATCTATGTGGAAAA
GCCTTCACTCAGTGTTCTCACCTTAGAAGACATGAGAAAACTCACACGGGAGAGAGACCATATAAGTGTC
ATCAATGTGGGAAAGCCTTTATTCAATCCTTTAACCTTCGAAGACATGAGAGAACTCACCTTGGACAAAA
GTGTTATGAATGTGATAAAAGTGGGAAAGCCTTTAGTCAAAGCTCTGGCTTTAGAGGAAACAAAATAATT
CACATTGGAGAGAAACCACCTGCTTGTCTTCTATGTGGGAAGGCCTTCAGTCTGTCCTCCGACCTTAGAT
AGTAATGAACTAGTCCGTAACTTGAAAGTATTTCGATTTCTTGGCTTTATATATCTTGTGGAAAGGACGA
CGCTAAGCCAAGATTGGATTCAAG
