>Addgene plasmid #142420 | TFORF2420 | depositor partial sequence | sequence record 279399 | Barcode
CGCTAAGCCAAGATTGGATTCAAG
